>Addgene plasmid #209089 | pCX:γB2ΔICD-EC1-G4S-mTQ2ΔC6 | addgene full sequence | sequence record 417743 | Addgene NGS Result
GTCGACATTGATTATTGACTAGTTATTAATAGTAATCAATTACGGGGTCATTAGTTCATAGCCCATATAT
GGAGTTCCGCGTTACATAACTTACGGTAAATGGCCCGCCTGGCTGACCGCCCAACGACCCCCGCCCATTG
ACGTCAATAATGACGTATGTTCCCATAGTAACGCCAATAGGGACTTTCCATTGACGTCAATGGGTGGAGT
ATTTACGGTAAACTGCCCACTTGGCAGTACATCAAGTGTATCATATGCCAAGTACGCCCCCTATTGACGT
CAATGACGGTAAATGGCCCGCCTGGCATTATGCCCAGTACATGACCTTATGGGACTTTCCTACTTGGCAG
TACATCTACGTATTAGTCATCGCTATTACCATGGTCGAGGTGAGCCCCACGTTCTGCTTCACTCTCCCCA
TCTCCCCCCCCTCCCCACCCCCAATTTTGTATTTATTTATTTTTTAATTATTTTGTGCAGCGATGGGGGC
GGGGGGGGGGGGGGSGSGSGCSAGGGGGGGGGGGGGGGGGSGAGGGGGGGGGSGGGGSGAGGCGGAGAGG
TGCGGCGGCAGCCAATCAGAGCGGCGCGCTCCGAAAGTTTCCTTTTATGGCGAGGCGGCGGCGGCGGCGG
CCCTATAAAAAGCGAAGCGCGCGGCGGGCGGGAGTCGCTGCGCGCTGCCTTCGCCCCGTGCCCCGCTCCG
CCGCCGCCTCGCGCCGCCCGCCCCGGCTCTGACTGACCGCGTTACTCCCACAGGTGAGCGGGCGGGACGG
CCCTTCTCCTCCGGGCTGTAATTAGCGCTTGGTTTAATGACGGCTTGTTTCTTTTCTGTGGCTGCGTGAA
AGCCTTGAGGGGCTCCGGGAGGGCCCTTTGTGCGGGGGGAGCGGCTCGGGGGGTGCGTGCGTGTGTGTGT
GCGTGGGGAGCGCCGCGTGCGGCTCCGCGCTGCCCGGCGGCTGTGAGCGCTGCGGGCGCGGCGCGGGGCT
TTGTGCGCTCCGCAGTGTGCGCGAGGGGAGCGCGGCCGGGGGCGGTGCCCCGCGGTGCGGGGGGGGCTGC
GAGGGGAACAAAGGCTGCGTGCGGGGTGTGTGCGTGGGGGGGTGAGCAGGGGGTGTGGGCGCGTCGGTCG
GGCTGCAACCCCCCCTGCACCCCCCTCCCCGAGTTGCTGAGCACGGCCCGGCTTCGGGTGCGGGGCTCCG
TACGGGGCGTGGCGCGGGGCTCGCCGTGCCGGGCGGGGGGTGGCGGCAGGTGGGGGTGCCGGGCGGGGCG
GGGCCGCCKCGGGCCGGGGRGGGCTCGGGGGRGGGGCGCGGCGGCCCCCGGAGCGCCGGCGGCTGTCGAG
GCGCGGCGAGCCGCAGCCATTGCCTTTTATGGTAATCGTGCGAGAGGGCGCAGGGACTTCCTTTGTCCCA
AATCTGTGCGGAGCCGAAATCTGGGAGGCGCCGCCGCACCCCCTCTAGCGGGCGCGGGGCGAAGCGGTGC
GGCGCCGGCAGGAAGGAAATGGGCGGGGAGGGCCTTCGTGCGTCGCCGCGCCGCCGTCCCCTTCTCCCTC
TCCAGCCTCGGGGCTGTCCGCGGGGGGACGGCTGCCTTCGGGGGGGACGGGGCAGGGCGGGGTTCGGCTT
CTGGCGTGTGACCGGCGGCTCTAGAGCCTCTGCTAACCATGTTCATGCCTTCTTCTTTTTCCTACAGCTC
CTGGGCAACGTGCTGGTTATTGTGCTGTCTCATCATTTTGGCAAAGAATTCGCCACCATGAGGAGGGGCT
CTGGGAGCGGTCCGGCCTGGTGGCTGCAGGTACTGTCGCCTTTCCTGTTGCTTTTGTTCCACGGAGCTCT
CGCGGATCAGATCCGCTACTCCATTCCCGAGGAGCTGGCCAAGAACTCGATAGTAGGAAACCTCGCAAGG
GATCTGGGGCTCAGTGTCCAGGCTAGCGGTGGCGGTGGTTCCGTGAGCAAGGGCGAGGAGCTGTTCACCG
GGGTGGTGCCCATCCTGGTCGAGCTGGACGGCGACGTAAACGGCCACAAGTTCAGCGTGTCCGGCGAGGG
CGAGGGCGATGCCACCTACGGCAAGCTGACCCTGAAGTTCATCTGCACCACCGGCAAGCTGCCCGTGCCC
TGGCCCACCCTCGTGACCACCCTGAGCTGGGGCGTGCAGTGCTTCGCCCGCTACCCCGACCACATGAAGC
AGCACGACTTCTTCAAGTCCGCCATGCCCGAAGGCTACGTCCAGGAGCGTACCATCTTCTTCAAGGACGA
CGGCAACTACAAGACCCGCGCCGAGGTGAAGTTCGAGGGCGACACCCTGGTGAACCGCATCGAGCTGAAG
GGCATCGACTTCAAGGAGGACGGCAACATCCTGGGGCACAAGCTGGAGTACAACTACTTCAGCGACAACG
TCTATATCACCGCCGACAAGCAGAAGAACGGCATCAAGGCCAACTTCAAGATCCGCCACAACATCGAGGA
CGGCGGCGTGCAGCTCGCCGACCACTACCAGCAGAACACCCCCATCGGCGACGGCCCCGTGCTGCTGCCC
GACAACCACTACCTGAGCACCCAGTCCAAGCTGAGCAAAGACCCCAACGAGAAGCGCGATCACATGGTCC
TGCTGGAGTTCGTGACCGCCGCCGGGATCACTCTCGGCGCTAGCAATCTGCCCACCCGGAAGCTAAGGGT
CAGCGCAGAGAAGGATTATTTTACTGTAAATCCAGAGAGTGGGGACTTACTTGTGGGTGACAGAATAGAC
AGAGAGCAGGTTTGCGGGAAGCAGCCTCAGTGTGTTTTGGAGTTCGATATTGTCGCTGAGAAGCCCTTAA
ATATTTTCCACGTAGCTGTAATTCTTCAGGATGTGAACGACAACGCTCCTCTATTCAAACAGAGTGAGGT
TGATTTAAACATTGGAGAGTCCACCAGACCAGGTAAAGCATTTCCATTGGATCCAGCCCTCGATTTAGAT
GCTGGTTCTAATTCTCTGCAAAAATACTATCTCACTGACAATGAATACTTTGAAGTCACGGAGAAAGAGA
CCCCAGATGGACGTAAATATCCTGAGTTGATTCTAAAACGTTTTCTGGACAGAGAAGAGCATAATTTTCA
CCAACTGGTCCTCACGGCTGTGGATGGGGGAGATCCTCCCCGAAGTGGCACCACCCAGATCCGAATCCAA
GTCACAGACATCAATGATAACCCGCCAATGTTCAGCCAGGATGTGTTCAGTGTCACCCTTCGGGAGGATG
TACCACCAGGCTTCTCCGTGCTTCAGGTGACAGCCACCGACCAGGACGAGGGTGTCAATGCAGAAATCAC
CTACGCTTTTCACAATGTGGATGAACAAGTGGAACGGATTTTTAACTTAGACAAGAGAACAGGAGAAATC
ACGACAAAGGATAATTTGGATTTCGAGACAGCTAAGAGTTACACCCTGAATGTAGAAGCAAAAGATCCCG
GAGACCTAGCATCCCATTGTAGTATCCAAGTGAAAATTCTGGATGAGAATGATTGTGTACCGGAAGTAAT
TGTGACGTCAGTATTTACCCCCCTACCAGAAGATTCTCCACTAGGAACAGTCATCGCCTTGATAAAAACC
AGAGACAGAGACTCTGGAGAAAATGGAGACGTCTACTGCCATGTGTTGGGAAATGAAGGGTTTGTATTGA
AATCTTCTTCGAAGAATTATTACAAACTAGTGACAGACAGAACTCTAGACCGGGAGGCGATACCGGAATA
CAACGTCACCATTGTAGCTGCCGATAGGGGTAAGCCCCCGCTCTCCTCTAACGTAATCATCACTCTCCAT
ATCTCAGATGTCAACGACAATGCACCGGTTTTTCACCAGGCCTCCTACTTGGTCCATGTGGCTGAGAACA
ACCCACCTGGAACCTCCATTGCTCAAGTCAGTGCTTCTGACCCGGATTTGGGATCCAATGGCCTCATTTC
CTACTCCATCATAGCCAGCGACCTAGAGCCAAGGGCACTATCGTCCTTCGTGTCCGTGAACCAGGACAGT
GGAGTGGTGTTCGCGCAGCGCGCCTTCGACCACGAGCAGCTGCGCTCCTTCCAGCTGACACTACAGGCGC
GGGACCACGGATCGCCCACACTCAGTGCCAATGTGAGCATGCGTGTGCTGGTGGGCGACCGCAACGACAA
CGCGCCACGCGTGCTGTATCCCACACTTGAGCCCGACGGCTCTGCGCTCTTCGACATGGTGCCGCGCGCT
GCCGAGCCCGGATACCTGGTCACCAAGGTGGTGGCTGTGGATGCAGACTCCGGACACAATGCCTGGCTAT
CTTACCACGTGCTGCAGGCCAGCGATCCCGGGCTCTTCAGCCTGGGACTGCGCACAGGCGAGGTGCGCAC
AGCGCGTGCCCTGGGAGACAGGGACTCAGCGCGGCAGCGCCTTCTGGTCGCTGTGCGTGATGGTGGACAG
CCACCGCTCTCCGCTACAGCCACGCTGCACCTCATCTTCGCTGACAGCCTGCAGGAGGTCCTGCCAGACC
TCAGCGATGACCCTCTACCATCTGACCCTCAGAGTGAGCTTCAGTTTTACCTGGTGGTGGCCTTGGCCCT
GATCTCAGTACTCTTCCTCCTGTCGGTGATTCTGGCTATTGCCCTGCGTCTGAGACACTCCTCCAGATCA
GCTGCCTGGGGCTGCTTTCAACCTGGCCTCAGCTCTAACCTTGCGACTGGAGTTGGCGTTGCCATGCCAG
GTGCCGAAGATGATGTGGTGTGAAGATCTTTTTCCCTCTGCCAAAAATTATGGGGACATCATGAAGCCCC
TTGAGCATCTGACTTCTGGCTAATAAAGGAAATTTATTTTCATTGCAATAGTGTGTTGGAATTTTTTGTG
TCTCTCACTCGGAAGGACATATGGGAGGGCAAATCATTTAAAACATCAGAATGAGTATTTGGTTTAGAGT
TTGGCAACATATGCCCATATGCTGGCTGCCATGAACAAAGGTTGGCTATAAAGAGGTCATCAGTATATGA
AACAGCCCCCTGCTGTCCATTCCTTATTCCATAGAAAAGCCTTGACTTGAGGTTAGATTTTTTTTATATT
TTGTTTTGTGTTATTTTTTTCTTTAACATCCCTAAAATTTTCCTTACATGTTTTACTAGCCAGATTTTTC
CTCCTCTCCTGACTACTCCCAGTCATAGCTGTCCCTCTTCTCTTATGGAGATCCCTCGACCTGCAGCCCA
AGCTTGGCGTAATCATGGTCATAGCTGTTTCCTGTGTGAAATTGTTATCCGCTCACAATTCCACACAACA
TACGAGCCGGAAGCATAAAGTGTAAAGCCTGGGGTGCCTAATGAGTGAGCTAACTCACATTAATTGCGTT
GCGCTCACTGCCCGCTTTCCAGTCGGGAAACCTGTCGTGCCAGCGGATCCGCATCTCAATTAGTCAGCAA
CCATAGTCCCGCCCCTAACTCCGCCCATCCCGCCCCTAACTCCGCCCAGTTCCGCCCATTCTCCGCCCCA
TGGCTGACTAATTTTTTTTATTTATGCAGAGGCCGAGGCCGCCTCGGCCTCTGAGCTATTCCAGAAGTAG
TGAGGAGGCTTTTTTGGAGGCCTAGGCTTTTGCAAAAAGCTAACTTGTTTATTGCAGCTTATAATGGTTA
CAAATAAAGCAATAGCATCACAAATTTCACAAATAAAGCATTTTTTTCACTGCATTCTAGTTGTGGTTTG
TCCAAACTCATCAATGTATCTTATCATGTCTGGATCCGCTGCATTAATGAATCGGCCAACGCGCGGGGAG
AGGCGGTTTGCGTATTGGGCGCTCTTCCGCTTCCTCGCTCACTGACTCGCTGCGCTCGGTCGTTCGGCTG
CGGCGAGCGGTATCAGCTCACTCAAAGGCGGTAATACGGTTATCCACAGAATCAGGGGATAACGCAGGAA
AGAACATGTGAGCAAAAGGCCAGCAAAAGGCCAGGAACCGTAAAAAGGCCGCGTTGCTGGCGTTTTTCCA
TAGGCTCCGCCCCCCTGACGAGCATCACAAAAATCGACGCTCAAGTCAGAGGTGGCGAAACCCGACAGGA
CTATAAAGATACCAGGCGTTTCCCCCTGGAAGCTCCCTCGTGCGCTCTCCTGTTCCGACCCTGCCGCTTA
CCGGATACCTGTCCGCCTTTCTCCCTTCGGGAAGCGTGGCGCTTTCTCATAGCTCACGCTGTAGGTATCT
CAGTTCGGTGTAGGTCGTTCGCTCCAAGCTGGGCTGTGTGCACGAACCCCCCGTTCAGCCCGACCGCTGC
GCCTTATCCGGTAACTATCGTCTTGAGTCCAACCCGGTAAGACACGACTTATCGCCACTGGCAGCAGCCA
CTGGTAACAGGATTAGCAGAGCGAGGTATGTAGGCGGTGCTACAGAGTTCTTGAAGTGGTGGCCTAACTA
CGGCTACACTAGAAGAACAGTATTTGGTATCTGCGCTCTGCTGAAGCCAGTTACCTTCGGAAAAAGAGTT
GGTAGCTCTTGATCCGGCAAACAAACCACCGCTGGTAGCGGTGGTTTTTTTGTTTGCAAGCAGCAGATTA
CGCGCAGAAAAAAAGGATCTCAAGAAGATCCTTTGATCTTTTCTACGGGGTCTGACGCTCAGTGGAACGA
AAACTCACGTTAAGGGATTTTGGTCATGAGATTATCAAAAAGGATCTTCACCTAGATCCTTTTAAATTAA
AAATGAAGTTTTAAATCAATCTAAAGTATATATGAGTAAACTTGGTCTGACAGTTACCAATGCTTAATCA
GTGAGGCACCTATCTCAGCGATCTGTCTATTTCGTTCATCCATAGTTGCCTGACTCCCCGTCGTGTAGAT
AACTACGATACGGGAGGGCTTACCATCTGGCCCCAGTGCTGCAATGATACCGCGAGACCCACGCTCACCG
GCTCCAGATTTATCAGCAATAAACCAGCCAGCCGGAAGGGCCGAGCGCAGAAGTGGTCCTGCAACTTTAT
CCGCCTCCATCCAGTCTATTAATTGTTGCCGGGAAGCTAGAGTAAGTAGTTCGCCAGTTAATAGTTTGCG
CAACGTTGTTGCCATTGCTACAGGCATCGTGGTGTCACGCTCGTCGTTTGGTATGGCTTCATTCAGCTCC
GGTTCCCAACGATCAAGGCGAGTTACATGATCCCCCATGTTGTGCAAAAAAGCGGTTAGCTCCTTCGGTC
CTCCGATCGTTGTCAGAAGTAAGTTGGCCGCAGTGTTATCACTCATGGTTATGGCAGCACTGCATAATTC
TCTTACTGTCATGCCATCCGTAAGATGCTTTTCTGTGACTGGTGAGTACTCAACCAAGTCATTCTGAGAA
TAGTGTATGCGGCGACCGAGTTGCTCTTGCCCGGCGTCAATACGGGATAATACCGCGCCACATAGCAGAA
CTTTAAAAGTGCTCATCATTGGAAAACGTTCTTCGGGGCGAAAACTCTCAAGGATCTTACCGCTGTTGAG
ATCCAGTTCGATGTAACCCACTCGTGCACCCAACTGATCTTCAGCATCTTTTACTTTCACCAGCGTTTCT
GGGTGAGCAAAAACAGGAAGGCAAAATGCCGCAAAAAAGGGAATAAGGGCGACACGGAAATGTTGAATAC
TCATACTCTTCCTTTTTCAATATTATTGAAGCATTTATCAGGGTTATTGTCTCATGAGCGGATACATATT
TGAATGTATTTAGAAAAATAAACAAATAGGGGTTCCGCGCACATTTCCCCGAAAAGTGCCACCTGG
Features (pLannotate 1.2.2; 19 found; start..end, strand, type, name):
      4..383     +  enhancer       CMV enhancer: human cytomegalovirus immediate early enhancer
    385..660     +  promoter       chicken β-actin promoter: No description available
    661..1677    +  intron         chimeric intron: chimera between introns from chicken β-actin and rabbit β-globin
   1675..1731    +  CDS            HBB (fragment): HBB_LEPEU - Experimental evidence at protein level: Swiss-Prot protein existence level 1. Involved in oxygen transport from the lung to the various peripheral tissues. From Lepus europaeus (European hare).
   1738..1899    +  CDS            PCDHGB3 (fragment): PCDGF_HUMAN - Experimental evidence at protein level: Swiss-Prot protein existence level 1. Potential calcium-dependent cell-adhesion protein. May be involved in the establishment and maintenance of specific neuronal connections in the brain. From Homo sapiens (Human).
   1933..2640    +  CDS            mTurquoise2: mTurquoise2 is a basic (constitutively fluorescent) cyan fluorescent protein published in 2012, derived from Aequorea victoria. It is reported to be a rapidly-maturing monomer with very low acid sensitivity.
   2623..4674    +  CDS            PCDHGB1 (fragment): PCDGD_HUMAN - Experimental evidence at protein level: Swiss-Prot protein existence level 1. Potential calcium-dependent cell-adhesion protein. May be involved in the establishment and maintenance of specific neuronal connections in the brain. From Homo sapiens (Human).
   4782..4837    +  polyA_signal   β-globin poly(A) signal: rabbit β-globin polyadenylation signal (Gil and Proudfoot, 1987)
   5222..5238    -  protein_bind   lac operator: The lac repressor binds to the lac operator to inhibit transcription in E. coli. This inhibition can be relieved by adding lactose or isopropyl-β-D-thiogalactopyranoside (IPTG). lac repressor encoded by lacI
   5246..5276    -  promoter       lac promoter: promoter for the E. coli lac operon
   5291..5312    -  protein_bind   CAP binding site: CAP binding activates transcription in the presence of cAMP. E. coli catabolite activator protein
   5325..5364    -  CDS            lacI (fragment): lac repressor; lacI; The lac repressor binds to the lac operator to inhibit transcription in E. coli. This inhibition can be relieved by adding lactose or isopropyl-β-D-thiogalactopyranoside (IPTG).
   5371..5393    +  promoter       SV40 promoter (fragment): SV40 enhancer and early promoter
   5417..5552    +  rep_origin     SV40 ori: SV40 origin of replication
   5572..5706    +  polyA_signal   SV40 poly(A) signal: SV40 polyadenylation signal
   5708..5762    -  CDS            lacI (fragment): lac repressor; lacI; The lac repressor binds to the lac operator to inhibit transcription in E. coli. This inhibition can be relieved by adding lactose or isopropyl-β-D-thiogalactopyranoside (IPTG).
   5945..6533    -  rep_origin     ori: high-copy-number ColE1/pMB1/pBR322/pUC origin of replication
   6704..7564    -  CDS            AmpR: β-lactamase; bla; confers resistance to ampicillin, carbenicillin, and related antibiotics
   7565..7669    -  promoter       AmpR promoter: bla
