[The description below was written by a language model from this plasmid's Addgene catalogue record and pLannotate feature annotations shown in this document.]
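Description:
pCX:γB2ΔICD-EC1-G4S-mTQ2ΔC6 is a mammalian expression plasmid of about 7.7 kb built on the pCX backbone. It is propagated in E. coli from a high-copy ColE1/pUC-type origin under ampicillin selection (AmpR with its bla promoter). Expression in mammalian cells is driven by the CAG-type arrangement characteristic of pCX: the CMV immediate-early enhancer, the chicken β-actin promoter and a chimeric chicken β-actin/rabbit β-globin intron, with transcripts terminated by the rabbit β-globin polyadenylation signal. The backbone also carries an SV40 origin and SV40 poly(A) signal plus remnants of lac regulatory sequences. No mammalian selection marker is annotated.

The insert, cloned between EcoRI and BglII, encodes mouse clustered protocadherin γB2 (Pcdhgb2) lacking its intracellular domain, with the cyan fluorescent protein mTurquoise2 inserted internally rather than fused at an end. The feature table shows this layout: a short N-terminal protocadherin segment, then mTurquoise2, then roughly 2 kb of remaining protocadherin coding sequence. The annotation tool labels these segments as fragments of human PCDHGB3 and PCDHGB1, which reflects homology matching to related family members, not the recorded mouse gene. The construct name suggests that the insertion lies in the first extracellular cadherin domain (EC1), that a G4S flexible linker is present, and that mTurquoise2 is shortened by six C-terminal residues. The exact junctions are not annotated. A C-terminal PA epitope tag is recorded but not annotated.

According to the associated publication title, the construct belongs to a set of FRET-based indicators for visualizing homophilic trans interactions of a clustered protocadherin. mTurquoise2 is commonly used as a FRET donor, though the record does not state its role or its partner construct.
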