Addgene plasmid #209089: pCX:γB2ΔICD-EC1-G4S-mTQ2ΔC6
Purpose: mTurquoise2-inserted PcdhgB2 lacking an intracellular domain (ICD)
Depositing lab: Takeharu Nagai. Depositing organization: The University of Osaka. Publication: Development of FRET-based indicators for visualizing homophilic trans interaction of a clustered protocadherin. Kanadome T, Hoshino N, Nagai T, Matsuda T, Yagi T. Sci Rep. 2021 Nov 15;11(1):22237. doi: 10.1038/s41598-021-01481-2. PubMed 34782670.
Backbone
  Vector backbone: pCX
  Backbone size w/o insert (bp): 4778
  Vector type: Mammalian Expression
Growth in bacteria
  Bacterial resistance: Ampicillin, 100 μg/mL
  Growth temperature: 37°C
  Growth strain: DH5alpha
  Copy number: High Copy
Gene/Insert
  Gene/Insert name: PcdhgB2
  Species: M. musculus (mouse)
  Insert size (bp): 2994
  Entrez Gene: Pcdhgb2
  Promoter: Chicken β-actin
  Tag / fusion protein: PA tag (C terminal on insert)
  Cloning method: Restriction Enzyme; 5′ cloning site EcoRI (not destroyed); 3′ cloning site BglII (not destroyed)
  Sequencing primers: 5′ CTTCTGGCGTGTGACCGG; 3′ CCATATGTCCTTCCGAGTG
Terms and licenses: Academic/Nonprofit Terms; Industry Terms: Not Available to Industry
How to cite: pCX:γB2ΔICD-EC1-G4S-mTQ2ΔC6 was a gift from Takeharu Nagai (Addgene plasmid # 209089 ; http://n2t.net/addgene:209089 ; RRID:Addgene_209089)
